>Addgene plasmid #24439 | S330C | addgene partial sequence | sequence record 30381 | 24439 with GFP-R
CTCTTTACTCATGGTACCTTTTAGTAAAGATGCCATCATCTCAGCTGCTCGTTTTTTCTGGTGGTTGGTC
ATTTCCTTAAGTTTCTGAAGCTCAGCATCTATACTCGCTAAAGTTGCCGATTTCTGATTCAATTCATCAC
TAAGCAATTCATATTCCTTAGTTTTGTCTTCAACTTCCTGAGACTTCTGATCATAATTGACAGCAAGTTC
TTCTAGGGCCTGTAAAACTTCTTTCACTTCTTCTTTAGAGGCATCATTTTCTGCTTGAAGGCGATTCAGC
TCAGCTTGCATATTGTCTTGATCCCTTCTGGTAGATGCCAAAAGCTCCTCCTGATCCAACATTTGCGTCT
TCAGCTTCTCTACCAGTTGACTTTGCTGGTTAATTTCTTCATCCTTGTCATCAAGCTGTTTGTATAATTT
AGCAATTTCTTCTTCAGCCTTTCTTCTTTCAGCATCAGTAAAATTGCCTATAACTCCAATTGCGGTTGCT
GGTTTATCATTGGTAAGAGTAATATCTTTATCCACTGTGAAAGCTTCCAAGTTGGCTTTCTCTTTGTCAA
ACTGTTCATCAATAGGCACCGTCTCCCCATTACGCCATCTGTTGAGCTCATTTTCAAGCCACTGAATAGT
GTTCCGCAGGATCTTATTTTTTTCTTTTTCTTTTTCATACTTCTTTTTCCACTGTTCTGCAGTTAACTCC
ACATTGACACAAACTGTGTTCTTAATTGTTTTGGCCCTTTGGCCAAATAAGAGTGTAGATTTTGTTTCAG
ACTCATTGTATGATGATGGAGAGCAGCAAATTACAATAGTGGTTCTAGCGTTGCCACCTAGGCTATCTTG
AAGGATTCTTGTCATTTTACTATCTCGATATGGAACATAAGTACTACCC
