>Addgene plasmid #24439 | S330C | addgene partial sequence | sequence record 30382 | 24439 with T7-term
TCTTTCGGGCTTTGTTAGCAGCCGGATCTGCTCGAGTTAATGGTGATGATGGTGATGTTTGTATAGTTCA
TCCATGCCATGTGTAATCCCAGCAGCTGTTACAAACTCAAGAAGGACCATGTGGTCTCTCTTTTCGTTGG
GATCTTTCGAAAGGGCAGATTGTGTGGACAGGTAATGGTTGTCTGGTAAAAGGACAGGGCCATCGCCAAT
TGGAGTATTTTGTTGATAATGGTCTGCTAGTTGAACGCTTCCATCTTCAATGTTGTGTCTAATTTTGAAG
TTAACTTTGATTCCATTCTTTTGTTTGTCTGCCATGATGTATACATTGTGTGAGTTATAGTTGTATTCCA
ATTTTGTGTCCAAGAATGTTTCCATCCTTCTTTAAAAATCAATACCTTTTT
