>Addgene plasmid #24439 | S330C | addgene partial sequence | sequence record 30383 | 24439 with T7
ATAATTTTGTTTAACTTTAAGAAGGAGATATACATATGGCGGACCTGGCCGAGTCTAATATTAAAGTGAT
GTGTCGCTTCAGACCTCTCAACGAGTCTGAAGTGAACCGCGGCGACAAGTACATCGCCAAGTTTCAGGGA
GAAGACACGGTCGTGATCGCGTCCAAGCCTTATGCATTTGATCGGGTGTTCCAGTCAAGCACATCTCAAG
AGCAAGTGTATAATGACGCCGCAAAGAAGATTGTTAAAGACGTCCTTGAAGGATATAATGGAACAATATT
TGCATACGGCCAAACATCCTCTGGGAAGACACACACAATGGAGGGTAAACTTCATGATCCAGAAGGCATG
GGAATTATTCCAAGAATAGTGCAAGATATTTTTAATTATATTTACTCCATGGATGAAAATTTGGAATTTC
ATATTAAGGTTTCATATTTTGAAATATATTTGGATAAGATAAGGGACCTGTTAGATGTTTCAAAGACCAA
CCTTTCAGTTCATGAAGACAAAAACCGAGTTCCCTATGTAAAGGGAGCCACAGAGCGTTTTGTAAGTAGT
CCAGATGAAGTTATGGATACAATAGATGAAGGAAAATCCAACAGACATGTAGCAGTTACAAATATGAATG
AACATAGCTCTAGGAGTCACAGTATATTTTCNT
