[The description below was written by a language model from this plasmid's Addgene catalogue record.]
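Description:
S330C is a bacterial expression plasmid built on the pET17b backbone (about 3.3 kb without insert), a high-copy vector selected with ampicillin. pET17b-type vectors drive expression from a T7 promoter, which fits the T7 and T7-terminator sequencing primers listed. Protein production would therefore normally require a host supplying T7 RNA polymerase, while the record names DH5alpha only as the propagation strain. No feature table accompanies the entry, so the exact layout of the regulatory elements is not documented here.

The insert is a roughly 1.7 kb fragment of human conventional kinesin heavy chain (KIF5B), described by its alternative name K560CLM-GFP. That name suggests a truncated 560-residue motor construct in a "cysteine-light" background. The mutation list replaces the native cysteines at positions 7, 65, 168, 174, 294, 330 and 421 with serine or alanine. The designation "S330C" indicates that a cysteine is present at position 330 in that otherwise cysteine-depleted protein, although the record lists both C330S and "S330C" without explaining how they relate. GFP and a 6xHis tag are fused to the C terminus of the kinesin. GFP provides a fluorescent label for visualising the motor, and the His tag allows metal-affinity purification.

According to the associated publication title, the construct belongs to a study that controlled kinesin by reversible disulfide cross-linking to identify the conformational change that produces motility. Cysteine-light motors carrying defined cysteines are suited to this kind of site-specific cross-linking or labelling of recombinant protein.
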