Addgene plasmid #24439: S330C
Depositing lab: Ron Vale. Depositing organization: University of California, San Francisco (UCSF). Publication: Controlling kinesin by reversible disulfide cross-linking. Identifying the motility-producing conformational change. Tomishige M, Vale RD. J Cell Biol. 2000 Nov 27. 151(5):1081-92. 10.1083/jcb.151.5.1081 PubMed 11086009.
Backbone
  Vector backbone: pET17b
  Backbone size w/o insert (bp): 3300
  Vector type: Bacterial Expression
Growth in bacteria
  Bacterial resistance: Ampicillin, 100 μg/mL
  Growth temperature: 37°C
  Growth strain: DH5alpha
  Copy number: High Copy
Gene/Insert
  Gene/Insert name: Kinesin (alt names: K560CLM-GFP; KIF5B)
  Species: H. sapiens (human)
  Insert size (bp): 1680
  Mutation: C7S/C65A/C168A/C174S/C294A/C330S/C421A, "S330C"
  Entrez Gene: KIF5B (a.k.a. HEL-S-61, KINH, KNS, KNS1, UKHC)
  Tag / fusion protein: GFP (C terminal on insert); 6XHis (C terminal on insert)
  Cloning method: Restriction Enzyme
  Sequencing primers: 5′ T7, GFP-R; 3′ T7-term
Terms and licenses: Academic/Nonprofit Terms; Industry Terms: Not Available to Industry
How to cite: S330C was a gift from Ron Vale (Addgene plasmid # 24439 ; http://n2t.net/addgene:24439 ; RRID:Addgene_24439)
